>Addgene plasmid #122747 | pAC10022_pLX-NpuDnaE(C)-Neo(134-267)-IRES-mCherry | depositor full sequence | sequence record 234249 | pAC10022_pLX-NpuDnaE(C)-Neo(134-267)-IRES-mCherry sequence 9162 bps
CCCGGGGTTATTAATAGTAATCAATTACGGGGTCATTAGTTCATAGCCCATATATGGAGTTCCGCGTTAC
ATAACTTACGGTAAATGGCCCGCCTGGCTGACCGCCCAACGACCCCCGCCCATTGACGTCAATAATGACG
TATGTTCCCATAGTAACGCCAATAGGGACTTTCCATTGACGTCAATGGGTGGAGTATTTACGGTAAACTG
CCCACTTGGCAGTACATCAAGTGTATCATATGCCAAGTACGCCCCCTATTGACGTCAATGACGGTAAATG
GCCCGCCTGGCATTATGCCCAGTACATGACCTTATGGGACTTTCCTACTTGGCAGTACATCTACGTATTA
GTCATCGCTATTACCATGGTGATGCGGTTTTGGCAGTACATCAATGGGCGTGGATAGCGGTTTGACTCAC
GGGGATTTCCAAGTCTCCACCCCATTGACGTCAATGGGAGTTTGTTTTGGCACCAAAATCAACGGGACTT
TCCAAAATGTCGTAACAACTCCGCCCCATTGACGCAAATGGGCGGTAGGCGTGTACGGTGGGAGGTCTAT
ATAAGCAGAGCTCTCTGGCTAACTGTCGGGATCAACAAGTTTGTACAAAAAAGCAGGCTCCGAATTCACC
GGTGCCGCCACCATGATTAAGATCGCTACGCGGAAGTACCTGGGGAAACAGAACGTCTACGACATAGGTG
TGGAGCGCGATCACAACTTTGCTCTGAAAAATGGATTTATCGCCAGCAACTGCCCATTCGACCACCAAGC
GAAACATCGCATCGAGCGAGCACGTACTCGGATGGAAGCCGGTCTTGTCGATCAGGATGATCTGGACGAA
GAGCATCAGGGGCTCGCGCCAGCCGAACTGTTCGCCAGGCTCAAGGCGCGCATGCCCGACGGCGATGATC
TCGTCGTGACCCATGGCGATGCCTGCTTGCCGAATATCATGGTGGAAAATGGCCGCTTTTCTGGATTCAT
CGACTGTGGCCGGCTGGGTGTGGCGGACCGCTATCAGGACATAGCGTTGGCTACCCGTGATATTGCTGAA
GAGCTTGGCGGCGAATGGGCTGACCGCTTCCTCGTGCTTTACGGTATCGCCGCTCCCGATTCGCAGCGCA
TCGCCTTCTATCGCCTTCTTGACGAGTTCTTCTGATTAATTAAGAATTCGACCCAGCTTTCTTGTACAAA
GTGGTTGGTAAGCCTATCCCTAACCCTCTCCTCGGTCTCGATTCTACGTAGTAATGAGCTAGCAGTCTCG
AGGTTAACGAATTCCGCCCCCCCCCTAACGTTACTGGCCGAAGCCGCTTGGAATAAGGCCGGTGTGCGCT
TGTCTATATGTTATTTTCCACCATATTGCCGTCTTTTGGCAATGTGAGGGCCCGGAAACCTGGCCCTGTC
TTCTTGACGAGCATTCCTAGGGGTCTTTCCCCTCTCGCCAAAGGAATGCAAGGTCTGTTGAATGTCGTGA
AGGAAGCAGTTCCTCTGGAAGCTTCTTGAAGACAAACAACGTCTGTAGCGACCCTTTGCAGGCAGCGGAA
CCCCCCACCTGGCGACAGGTGCCCCTGCGGCCAAAAGCCACGTGTATAAGATACACCTGCAAAGGCGGCA
CAACCCCAGTGCCACGTTGTGAGTTGGATAGTTGTGGAAAGAGTCAAATGGCTCTCCTCAAGCGTATTCA
ACAAGGGGCTGAAGGATGCCCAGAAGGTACCCCATTGTATGGGATCTGATCTGGGGCCTCGGTGCACATG
CTTTACATGTGTTTAGTCGAGGTTAAAAAAACGTCTAGGCCCCCCGAACCACGGGGACGTGGTTTTCCTT
TGAAAAACACGATAATACCATGGTGAGCAAGGGCGAGGAGGATAACATGGCCATCATCAAGGAGTTCATG
CGCTTCAAGGTGCACATGGAGGGCTCCGTGAACGGCCACGAGTTCGAGATCGAGGGCGAGGGCGAGGGCC
GCCCCTACGAGGGCACCCAGACCGCCAAGCTGAAGGTGACCAAGGGTGGCCCCCTGCCCTTCGCCTGGGA
CATCCTGTCCCCTCAGTTCATGTACGGCTCCAAGGCCTACGTGAAGCACCCCGCCGACATCCCCGACTAC
TTGAAGCTGTCCTTCCCCGAGGGCTTCAAGTGGGAGCGCGTGATGAACTTCGAGGACGGCGGCGTGGTGA
CCGTGACCCAGGACTCCTCCCTGCAGGACGGCGAGTTCATCTACAAGGTGAAGCTGCGCGGCACCAACTT
CCCCTCCGACGGCCCCGTAATGCAGAAGAAGACCATGGGCTGGGAGGCCTCCTCCGAGCGGATGTACCCC
GAGGACGGCGCCCTGAAGGGCGAGATCAAGCAGAGGCTGAAGCTGAAGGACGGCGGCCACTACGACGCTG
AGGTCAAGACCACCTACAAGGCCAAGAAGCCCGTGCAGCTGCCCGGCGCCTACAACGTCAACATCAAGTT
GGACATCACCTCCCACAACGAGGACTACACCATCGTGGAACAGTACGAACGCGCCGAGGGCCGCCACTCC
ACCGGCGGCATGGACGAGCTGTACAAGTAACACCGGTGGCGCGTTAAGTCGACAATCAACCTCTGGATTA
CAAAATTTGTGAAAGATTGACTGGTATTCTTAACTATGTTGCTCCTTTTACGCTATGTGGATACGCTGCT
TTAATGCCTTTGTATCATGCTATTGCTTCCCGTATGGCTTTCATTTTCTCCTCCTTGTATAAATCCTGGT
TGCTGTCTCTTTATGAGGAGTTGTGGCCCGTTGTCAGGCAACGTGGCGTGGTGTGCACTGTGTTTGCTGA
CGCAACCCCCACTGGTTGGGGCATTGCCACCACCTGTCAGCTCCTTTCCGGGACTTTCGCTTTCCCCCTC
CCTATTGCCACGGCGGAACTCATCGCCGCCTGCCTTGCCCGCTGCTGGACAGGGGCTCGGCTGTTGGGCA
CTGACAATTCCGTGGTGTTGTCGGGGAAATCATCGTCCTTTCCTTGGCTGCTCGCCTGTGTTGCCACCTG
GATTCTGCGCGGGACGTCCTTCTGCTACGTCCCTTCGGCCCTCAATCCAGCGGACCTTCCTTCCCGCGGC
CTGCTGCCGGCTCTGCGGCCTCTTCCGCGTCTTCGCCTTCGCCCTCAGACGAGTCGGATCTCCCTTTGGG
CCGCCTCCCCGCGTCGACTTTAAGACCAATGACTTACAAGGCAGCTGTAGATCTTAGCCACTTTTTAAAA
GAAAAGGGGGGACTGGAAGGGCTAATTCACTCCCAACGAAGACAAGATCTGCTTTTTGCTTGTACTGGGT
CTCTCTGGTTAGACCAGATCTGAGCCTGGGAGCTCTCTGGCTAACTAGGGAACCCACTGCTTAAGCCTCA
ATAAAGCTTGCCTTGAGTGCTTCAAGTAGTGTGTGCCCGTCTGTTGTGTGACTCTGGTAACTAGAGATCC
CTCAGACCCTTTTAGTCAGTGTGGAAAATCTCTAGCAGTACGTATAGTAGTTCATGTCATCTTATTATTC
AGTATTTATAACTTGCAAAGAAATGAATATCAGAGAGTGAGAGGAACTTGTTTATTGCAGCTTATAATGG
TTACAAATAAAGCAATAGCATCACAAATTTCACAAATAAAGCATTTTTTTCACTGCATTCTAGTTGTGGT
TTGTCCAAACTCATCAATGTATCTTATCATGTCTGGCTCTAGCTATCCCGCCCCTAACTCCGCCCATCCC
GCCCCTAACTCCGCCCAGTTCCGCCCATTCTCCGCCCCATGGCTGACTAATTTTTTTTATTTATGCAGAG
GCCGAGGCCGCCTCGGCCTCTGAGCTATTCCAGAAGTAGTGAGGAGGCTTTTTTGGAGGCCTAGGGACGT
ACCCAATTCGCCCTATAGTGAGTCGTATTACGCGCGCTCACTGGCCGTCGTTTTACAACGTCGTGACTGG
GAAAACCCTGGCGTTACCCAACTTAATCGCCTTGCAGCACATCCCCCTTTCGCCAGCTGGCGTAATAGCG
AAGAGGCCCGCACCGATCGCCCTTCCCAACAGTTGCGCAGCCTGAATGGCGAATGGG
[124 nt withheld, positions 4048-4171]
C
[91 nt withheld, positions 4173-4263]
A
[49 nt withheld, positions 4265-4313]
CCTTTGACGTTGGAGTCCACGTTCTTT
[37 nt withheld, positions 4341-4377]
ACCCTATCTCGGTCTATTCTTTTGATTTATAAGGGATTTTGCCGATTTCGGCCTATTGGTTAAAAAATGA
GCTGATTTAACAAAAATTTAACGCGAATTTTAACAAAATATTAACGCTTACAATTTAGGTGGCACTTTTC
GGGGAAATGTGCGCGGAACCCCTATTTGTTTATTTTTCTAAATACATTCAAATATGTATCCGCTCATGAG
ACAATAACCCTGATAAATGCTTCAATAATATTGAAAAAGGAAGAGTATGAGTATTCAACATTTCCGTGTC
GCCCTTATTCCCTTTTTTGCGGCATTTTGCCTTCCTGTTTTTGCTCACCCAGAAACGCTGGTGAAAGTAA
AAGATGCTGAAGATCAGTTGGGTGCACGAGTGGGTTACATCGAACTGGATCTCAACAGCGGTAAGATCCT
TGAGAGTTTTCGCCCCGAAGAACGTTTTCCAATGATGAGCACTTTTAAAGTTCTGCTATGTGGCGCGGTA
TTATCCCGTATTGACGCCGGGCAAGAGCAACTCGGTCGCCGCATACACTATTCTCAGAATGACTTGGTTG
AGTACTCACCAGTCACAGAAAAGCATCTTACGGATGGCATGACAGTAAGAGAATTATGCAGTGCTGCCAT
AACCATGAGTGATAACACTGCGGCCAACTTACTTCTGACAACGATCGGAGGACCGAAGGAGCTAACCGCT
TTTTTGCACAACATGGGGGATCATGTAACTCGCCTTGATCGTTGGGAACCGGAGCTGAATGAAGCCATAC
CAAACGACGAGCGTGACACCACGATGCCTGTAGCAATGGCAACAACGTTGCGCAAACTATTAACTGGCGA
ACTACTTACTCTAGCTTCCCGGCAACAATTAATAGACTGGATGGAGGCGGATAAAGTTGCAGGACCACTT
CTGCGCTCGGCCCTTCCGGCTGGCTGGTTTATTGCTGATAAATCTGGAGCCGGTGAGCGTGGGTCTCGCG
GTATCATTGCAGCACTGGGGCCAGATGGTAAGCCCTCCCGTATCGTAGTTATCTACACGACGGGGAGTCA
GGCAACTATGGATGAACGAAATAGACAGATCGCTGAGATAGGTGCCTCACTGATTAAGCATTGGTAACTG
TCAGACCAAGTTTACTCATATATACTTTAGATTGATTTAAAACTTCATTTTTAATTTAAAAGGATCTAGG
TGAAGATCCTTTTTGATAATCTCATGACCAAAATCCCTTAACGTGAGTTTTCGTTCCACTGAGCGTCAGA
CCCCGTAGAAAAGATCAAAGGATCTTCTTGAGATCCTTTTTTTCTGCGCGTAATCTGCTGCTTGCAAACA
AAAAAACCACCGCTACCAGCGGTGGTTTGTTTGCCGGATCAAGAGCTACCAACTCTTTTTCCGAAGGTAA
CTGGCTTCAGCAGAGCGCAGATACCAAATACTGTTCTTCTAGTGTAGCCGTAGTTAGGCCACCACTTCAA
GAACTCTGTAGCACCGCCTACATACCTCGCTCTGCTAATCCTGTTACCAGTGGCTGCTGCCAGTGGCGAT
AAGTCGTGTCTTACCGGGTTGGACTCAAGACGATAGTTACCGGATAAGGCGCAGCGGTCGGGCTGAACGG
GGGGTTCGTGCACACAGCCCAGCTTGGAGCGAACGACCTACACCGAACTGAGATACCTACAGCGTGAGCT
ATGAGAAAGCGCCACGCTTCCCGAAGGGAGAAAGGCGGACAGGTATCCGGTAAGCGGCAGGGTCGGAACA
GGAGAGCGCACGAGGGAGCTTCCAGGGGGAAACGCCTGGTATCTTTATAGTCCTGTCGGGTTTCGCCACC
TCTGACTTGAGCGTCGATTTTTGTGATGCTCGTCAGGGGGGCGGAGCCTATGGAAAAACGCCAGCAACGC
GGCCTTTTTACGGTTCCTGGCCTTTTGCTGGCCTTTTGCTCACATGTTCTTTCCTGCGTTATCCCCTGAT
TCTGTGGATAACCGTATTACCGCCTTTGAGTGAGCTGATACCGCTCGCCGCAGCCGAACGACCGAGCGCA
GCGAGTCAGTGAGCGAGGAAGCGGAAGAGCGCCCAATACGCAAACCGCCTCTCCCCGCGCGTTGGCCGAT
TCATTAATGCAGCTGGCACGACAGGTTTCCCGACTGGAAAGCGGGCAGTGAGCGCAACGCAATTAATGTG
AGTTAGCTCACTCATTAGGCACCCCAGGCTTTACACTTTATGCTTCCGGCTCGTATGTTGTGTGGAATTG
TGAGCGGATAACAATTTCACACAGGAAACAGCTATGACCATGATTACGCCAAGCGCGCAATTAACCCTCA
CTAAAGGGAACAAAAGCTGGAGCTGCAAGCTTAATGTAGTCTTATGCAATACTCTTGTAGTCTTGCAACA
TGGTAACGATGAGTTAGCAACATGCCTTACAAGGAGAGAAAAAGCACCGTGCATGCCGATTGGTGGAAGT
AAGGTGGTACGATCGTGCCTTATTAGGAAGGCAACAGACGGGTCTGACATGGATTGGACGAACCACTGAA
TTGCCGCATTGCAGAGATATTGTATTTAAGTGCCTAGCTCGATACATAAACGGGTCTCTCTGGTTAGACC
AGATCTGAGCCTGGGAGCTCTCTGGCTAACTAGGGAACCCACTGCTTAAGCCTCAATAAAGCTTGCCTTG
AGTGCTTCAAGTAGTGTGTGCCCGTCTGTTGTGTGACTCTGGTAACTAGAGATCCCTCAGACCCTTTTAG
TCAGTGTGGAAAATCTCTAGCAGTGGCGCCCGAACAGGGACTTGAAAGCGAAAGGGAAACCAGAGGAGCT
CTCTCGACGCAGGACTCGGCTTGCTGAAGCGCGCACGGCAAGAGGCGAGGGGCGGCGACTGGTGAGTACG
CCAAAAATTTTGACTAGCGGAGGCTAGAAGGAGAGAGATGGGTGCGAGAGCGTCAGTATTAAGCGGGGGA
GAATTAGATCGCGATGGGAAAAAATTCGGTTAAGGCCAGGGGGAAAGAAAAAATATAAATTAAAACATAT
AGTATGGGCAAGCAGGGAGCTAGAACGATTCGCAGTTAATCCTGGCCTGTTAGAAACATCAGAAGGCTGT
AGACAAATACTGGGACAGCTACAACCATCCCTTCAGACAGGATCAGAAGAACTTAGATCATTATATAATA
CAGTAGCAACCCTCTATTGTGTGCATCAAAGGATAGAGATAAAAGACACCAAGGAAGCTTTAGACAAGAT
AGAGGAAGAGCAAAACAAAAGTAAGACCACCGCACAGCAAGCGGCCGCTGATCTTCAGACCTGGAGGAGG
AGATATGAGGGACAATTGGAGAAGTGAATTATATAAATATAAAGTAGTAAAAATTGAACCATTAGGAGTA
GCACCCACCAAGGCAAAGAGAAGAGTGGTGCAGAGAGAAAAAAGAGCAGTGGGAATAGGAGCTTTGTTCC
TTGGGTTCTTGGGAGCAGCAGGAAGCACTATGGGCGCAGCGTCAATGACGCTGACGGTACAGGCCAGACA
ATTATTGTCTGGTATAGTGCAGCAGCAGAACAATTTGCTGAGGGCTATTGAGGCGCAACAGCATCTGTTG
CAACTCACAGTCTGGGGCATCAAGCAGCTCCAGGCAAGAATCCTGGCTGTGGAAAGATACCTAAAGGATC
AACAGCTCCTGGGGATTTGGGGTTGCTCTGGAAAACTCATTTGCACCACTGCTGTGCCTTGGAATGCTAG
TTGGAGTAATAAATCTCTGGAACAGATTTGGAATCACACGACCTGGATGGAGTGGGACAGAGAAATTAAC
AATTACACAAGCTTAATACACTCCTTAATTGAAGAATCGCAAAACCAGCAAGAAAAGAATGAACAAGAAT
TATTGGAATTAGATAAATGGGCAAGTTTGTGGAATTGGTTTAACATAACAAATTGGCTGTGGTATATAAA
ATTATTCATAATGATAGTAGGAGGCTTGGTAGGTTTAAGAATAGTTTTTGCTGTACTTTCTATAGTGAAT
AGAGTTAGGCAGGGATATTCACCATTATCGTTTCAGACCCACCTCCCAACCCCGAGGGGACCCTTGCGCC
TTTTCCAAGGCAGCCCTGGGTTTGCGCAGGGACGCGGCTGCTCTGGGCGTGGTTCCGGGAAACGCAGCGG
CGCCGACCCTGGGTCTCGCACATTCTTCACGTCCGTTCGCAGCGTCACCCGGATCTTCGCCGCTACCCTT
GTGGGCCCCCCGGCGACGCTTCCTGCTCCGCCCCTAAGTCGGGAAGGTTCCTTGCGGTTCGCGGCGTGCC
GGACGTGACAAACGGAAGCCGCACGTCTCACTAGTACCCTCGCAGACGGACAGCGCCAGGGAGCAATGGC
AGCGCGCCGACCGCGATGGGCTGTGGCCAATAGCGGCTGCTCAGCAGGGCGCGCCGAGAGCAGCGGCCGG
GAAGGGGCGGTGCGGGAGGCGGGGTGTGGGGCGGTAGTGTGGGCCCTGTTCCTGCCCGCGCGGTGTTCCG
CATTCTGCAAGCCTCCGGAGCGCACGTCGGCAGTCGGCTCCCTCGTTGACCGAATCACCGACCTCTCTCC
CCAGGGGGTACCCAGCTGTCTAGAGAATTCTAGATCTTGAGACAAATGGCAGTATTCATCCACAATTTTA
AAAGAAAAGGGGGGATTGGGGGGTACAGTGCAGGGGAAAGAATAGTAGACATAATAGCAACAGACATACA
AACTAAAGAATTACAAAAACAAATTACAAAAATTCAAAATTTTCGGGTTTATTACAGGGACAGCAGAGAT
CCACTTTGGCGCCGGCTCGAGGGGG
Features (pLannotate 1.2.2; 32 found; start..end, strand, type, name):
     65..368     +  enhancer       CMV enhancer: human cytomegalovirus immediate early enhancer
    369..572     +  promoter       CMV promoter: human cytomegalovirus (CMV) immediate early promoter
    595..619     +  protein_bind   attB1: mutant version of attB; recombination site for the Gateway® BP reaction BP Clonase™
    750..1155    +  CDS            NeoR/KanR (fragment): aminoglycoside phosphotransferase from Tn5; aph(3')-II (or nptII); confers resistance to neomycin, kanamycin, and G418 (Geneticin®)
   1171..1195    -  protein_bind   attB2: mutant version of attB; recombination site for the Gateway® BP reaction BP Clonase™
   1197..1238    +  CDS            V5 tag: epitope tag from simian virus 5
   1277..1837    +  misc_feature   IRES: internal ribosome entry site (IRES) of the encephalomyocarditis virus (EMCV)
   1840..2547    +  CDS            mCherry: mCherry is a basic (constitutively fluorescent) red fluorescent protein published in 2004, derived from Discosoma sp.. It is reported to be a very rapidly-maturing monomer with low acid sensitivity.
   2574..3162    +  misc_feature   WPRE: woodchuck hepatitis virus posttranscriptional regulatory element
   3213..3232    +  misc_feature   cPPT/CTS (fragment): central polypurine tract and central termination sequence of HIV-1
   3234..3467    +  LTR            3' LTR (ΔU3): self-inactivating 3' long terminal repeat (LTR) from HIV-1
   3545..3666    +  polyA_signal   SV40 poly(A) signal: SV40 polyadenylation signal
   3706..3841    +  rep_origin     SV40 ori: SV40 origin of replication
   3862..3880    -  promoter       T7 promoter: promoter for bacteriophage T7 RNA polymerase
   3888..4043    +  CDS            lacZα (fragment): LacZα fragment of β-galactosidase; lacZ fragment
   4048..4476    +  rep_origin     f1 ori (sequence partly withheld): f1 bacteriophage origin of replication; arrow indicates direction of (+) strand synthesis
   4529..4633    +  promoter       AmpR promoter: bla
   4634..5494    +  CDS            AmpR: β-lactamase; bla; confers resistance to ampicillin, carbenicillin, and related antibiotics
   5665..6253    +  rep_origin     ori: high-copy-number ColE1/pMB1/pBR322/pUC origin of replication
   6436..6528    +  CDS            lacI (fragment): lac repressor; lacI; The lac repressor binds to the lac operator to inhibit transcription in E. coli. This inhibition can be relieved by adding lactose or isopropyl-β-D-thiogalactopyranoside (IPTG).
   6541..6562    +  protein_bind   CAP binding site: CAP binding activates transcription in the presence of cAMP. E. coli catabolite activator protein
   6577..6607    +  promoter       lac promoter: promoter for the E. coli lac operon
   6615..6631    +  protein_bind   lac operator: The lac repressor binds to the lac operator to inhibit transcription in E. coli. This inhibition can be relieved by adding lactose or isopropyl-β-D-thiogalactopyranoside (IPTG). lac repressor encoded by lacI
   6676..6694    +  promoter       T3 promoter: promoter for bacteriophage T3 RNA polymerase
   6722..6948    +  promoter       RSV promoter: Rous sarcoma virus enhancer/promoter
   6949..7129    +  LTR            5' LTR (truncated): truncated 5' long terminal repeat (LTR) from HIV-1
   7176..7301    +  misc_feature   HIV-1 Ψ: packaging signal of human immunodeficiency virus type 1
   7285..7648    +  CDS            HIV-1 gag (fragment): gag protein from human immunodeficiency virus 1; gag
   7794..8027    +  misc_feature   RRE: The Rev response element (RRE) of HIV-1 allows for Rev-dependent mRNA export from the nucleus to the cytoplasm.
   8404..8430    +  CDS            Rev (fragment): human immunodeficiency virus 1 (HIV-1) Rev protein; rev; enhances nuclear export of unspliced and incompletely spliced viral mRNAs
   8431..8931    +  promoter       hPGK promoter: human phosphoglycerate kinase 1 promoter
   8993..9110    +  misc_feature   cPPT/CTS: central polypurine tract and central termination sequence of HIV-1
