[The description below was written by a language model from this plasmid's Addgene catalogue record and pLannotate feature annotations shown in this document.]
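Description:
pAC10022_pLX-NpuDnaE(C)-Neo(134-267)-IRES-mCherry is a 9,162-bp third-generation-style, self-inactivating HIV-1 lentiviral vector for mammalian expression. It was made by Gateway recombination into the pLX-DEST-IRES-mCherry destination backbone. In bacteria it is maintained through a high-copy ColE1/pUC-type origin and selected with ampicillin (AmpR); an f1 ori, an SV40 ori and leftover lac/T7/T3 cloning-vector elements are also annotated. The viral portion has an RSV promoter driving a truncated 5' LTR, followed by the Ψ packaging signal with a partial gag sequence, the RRE, a cPPT/CTS, a WPRE and a ΔU3 3' LTR with a downstream SV40 polyadenylation signal. These parts allow genomic RNA to be produced and packaged when helper functions are supplied in trans, and they leave an integrated provirus with inactivated LTR promoter activity.

The payload sits between attB1 and attB2 sites downstream of the CMV enhancer/promoter. It is a synthetic fusion of the C-terminal half of the Nostoc punctiforme DnaE split intein to residues 134-267 of the Tn5 neomycin phosphotransferase, which is annotated only as a NeoR/KanR fragment. A V5 tag is annotated just after attB2, but the record does not say whether it is read in frame with the insert. An EMCV IRES then directs translation of mCherry from the same transcript, marking transduced cells with red fluorescence. An hPGK promoter is also annotated upstream of the cPPT and CMV elements; its role is not stated.

On its own the Neo fragment should not confer G418 resistance. In the split selectable marker approach, it is presumably paired with a companion vector carrying the N-terminal Neo fragment fused to the matching N-intein. Protein trans-splicing would then rebuild the functional enzyme only in cells that received both vectors, so a single drug selects for co-transduction.
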