Addgene plasmid #122747: pAC10022_pLX-NpuDnaE(C)-Neo(134-267)-IRES-mCherry
Purpose: Plasmid 22:Lentiviral vector encoding NpuDnaE(C)-Neo(134-267)and mCherry
Depositing lab: Albert Cheng. Publication: Split Selectable Markers. Jillette N, Du M, Cheng AW. bioRxiv 452979 10.1101/452979.
Backbone
  Vector backbone: pAC10096_pLX-DEST-IRES-mCherry (Addgene# 122816)
  Vector type: Mammalian Expression, Lentiviral
  Selectable markers: NpuDnaE(C)-Neo(134-267)
Growth in bacteria
  Bacterial resistance: Ampicillin, 100 μg/mL
  Growth temperature: 30°C
  Growth strain: NEB Stable
  Copy number: Unknown
Gene/Insert
  Gene/Insert name: NpuDnaE(C)-Neo(134-267)
  Species: Synthetic
  Cloning method: Gateway Cloning
  Sequencing primers: 5′ CMV-Forward; 3′ IRES-R
Terms and licenses: Academic/Nonprofit Terms; Industry Terms: Not Available to Industry
Depositor comments: Please visit https://www.biorxiv.org/content/10.1101/452979v2 for BioRxiv preprint.
How to cite: pAC10022_pLX-NpuDnaE(C)-Neo(134-267)-IRES-mCherry was a gift from Albert Cheng (Addgene plasmid # 122747)
